Addgene plasmid #213684: pAAV hGRN4
Purpose: Expresses human granulin-4 with an N-terminal twin-Strep-FLAG tag
Depositing lab: Thomas Kukar. Depositing organization: Emory University. Publication: Granulins rescue inflammation, lysosome dysfunction, lipofuscin, and neuropathology in a mouse model of progranulin deficiency. Root J, Mendsaikhan A, Taylor G, Merino P, Nandy S, Wang M, Araujo LT, Ryu D, Holler C, Thompson BM, Astarita G, Blain JF, Kukar T. Cell Rep. 2024 Nov 19;43(12):114985. doi: 10.1016/j.celrep.2024.114985. PubMed 39565694.
Backbone
  Vector backbone: pAAV CTR0
  Vector type: AAV
Growth in bacteria
  Bacterial resistance: Ampicillin, 100 μg/mL
  Growth temperature: 30°C
  Growth strain: NEB Stable
  Copy number: Unknown
Gene/Insert
  Gene/Insert name: Human granulin-4 (hGRN4)
  Species: H. sapiens (human)
  Entrez Gene: GRN (a.k.a. CLN11, FTD2, GEP, GP88, PCDGF, PEPI, PGRN)
  Promoter: cytomegalovirus enhancer/chicken β-actin promoter
  Tag / fusion protein: Twin-Strep tag and FLAG tag (after signal peptide) (N terminal on insert)
  Cloning method: Restriction Enzyme; 5′ cloning site HindIII (not destroyed); 3′ cloning site XhoI (not destroyed)
  Sequencing primers: 5′ gcaacgtgctggttattgtgc
Terms and licenses: Academic/Nonprofit Terms; Industry Terms: Not Available to Industry
How to cite: pAAV hGRN4 was a gift from Thomas Kukar (Addgene plasmid # 213684 ; http://n2t.net/addgene:213684 ; RRID:Addgene_213684)
