[The description below was written by a language model from this plasmid's Addgene catalogue record and pLannotate feature annotations shown in this document.]
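Description:
pAAV hGRN4 is an adeno-associated virus transfer plasmid of about 5.8 kb, built on the pAAV CTR0 backbone, for expressing a single human granulin peptide, granulin-4, derived from the progranulin gene GRN. The expression cassette lies between AAV2 inverted terminal repeats, which the annotation detects only as fragments. These repeats are the cis elements needed for replication and packaging of the intervening DNA into recombinant AAV particles when rep, cap and helper functions are supplied separately. In bacteria the plasmid replicates from a ColE1/pUC-type origin and is selected with ampicillin through the β-lactamase gene. The record specifies a recombination-deficient growth strain, a common precaution for keeping ITRs intact. The backbone also carries remnants of pBR322-type sequences (partial rop, bom, tetracycline resistance and lacI fragments), an SV40 promoter outside the ITRs and an SP6 promoter, none of which appear to have a role in the payload.

Expression is driven by the cytomegalovirus enhancer/chicken β-actin promoter followed by intron sequence, a strong and broadly active arrangement in mammalian cells. The insert was cloned between HindIII and XhoI and encodes a signal peptide followed by a twin-Strep tag and a FLAG tag placed N-terminal to granulin-4, so the secretory-pathway product can be detected and affinity purified. The feature table picks up only the GRN-derived portion of this coding region and labels it generically, without annotating the signal peptide or tags. Downstream, a WPRE enhances transcript stability and expression, and a bovine growth hormone polyadenylation signal terminates the message. The associated publication indicates use in testing whether individual granulins can rescue lysosomal dysfunction, inflammation and neuropathology in a mouse model of progranulin deficiency.
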