Features (pLannotate 1.2.2; 20 found; start..end, strand, type, name):
      2..133     -  repeat_region  AAV2 ITR (fragment): inverted terminal repeat of adeno-associated virus serotype 2 inverted
    189..437     +  enhancer       CMV enhancer (fragment): human cytomegalovirus immediate early enhancer
    439..716     +  promoter       chicken β-actin promoter: No description available
    717..852     +  intron         hybrid intron (fragment): hybrid between chicken β-actin (CBA) and minute virus of mice (MMV) introns (Gray et al., 2011)
    941..1071    +  intron         chimeric intron (fragment): chimera between introns from chicken β-actin and rabbit β-globin
   1317..1562    +  CDS            GRN (fragment): GRN_HUMAN - Experimental evidence at protein level: Swiss-Prot protein existence level 1. [Granulin-7]: Stabilizes CTSD through interaction with CTSD leading to maintain its aspartic-type peptidase activity. From Homo sapiens (Human).
   1584..2172    +  misc_feature   WPRE: woodchuck hepatitis virus posttranscriptional regulatory element
   2205..2429    +  polyA_signal   bGH poly(A) signal: bovine growth hormone polyadenylation signal
   2433..2454    +  promoter       SV40 promoter (fragment): SV40 enhancer and early promoter
   2515..2606    +  repeat_region  AAV2 ITR (fragment): inverted terminal repeat of adeno-associated virus serotype 2 inverted
   2606..2635    -  repeat_region  AAV2 ITR (fragment): inverted terminal repeat of adeno-associated virus serotype 2 inverted
   2639..2968    -  promoter       SV40 promoter: SV40 enhancer and early promoter
   2975..3031    -  CDS            lacI (fragment): lac repressor; lacI; The lac repressor binds to the lac operator to inhibit transcription in E. coli. This inhibition can be relieved by adding lactose or isopropyl-β-D-thiogalactopyranoside (IPTG).
   3214..3802    -  rep_origin     ori: high-copy-number ColE1/pMB1/pBR322/pUC origin of replication
   3973..4833    -  CDS            AmpR: β-lactamase; bla; confers resistance to ampicillin, carbenicillin, and related antibiotics
   4834..4938    -  promoter       AmpR promoter: bla
   5033..5068    +  CDS            rop (fragment): Rop protein, which maintains plasmids at low copy number; rop
   5170..5218    +  misc_feature   bom (fragment): basis of mobility region from pBR322
   5219..5498    -  CDS            TcR (fragment): tetracycline efflux protein; tet; confers resistance to tetracycline
   5726..5744    +  promoter       SP6 promoter: promoter for bacteriophage SP6 RNA polymerase
>Addgene plasmid #213684 | pAAV hGRN4 | addgene full sequence | sequence record 455752 | Addgene NGS Result
TAGCTGCGCGCTCGCTCGCTCACTGAGGCCGCCCGGGCAAAGCCCGGGCGTCGGGCGACCTTTGGTCGCC
CGGCCTCAGTGAGCGAGCGAGCGCGCAGAGAGGGAGTGGCCAACTCCATCACTAGGGGTTCCTTGTAGTT
AATGATTAACCCGCCATGCTACTTATCTACGTAGCCATGCTCTAGGTACCATTGACGTCAATAATGACGT
ATGTTCCCATAGTAACGCCAATAGGGACTTTCCATTGACGTCAATGGGTGGAGTATTTACGGTAAACTGC
CCACTTGGCAGTACATCAAGTGTATCATATGCCAAGTACGCCCCCTATTGACGTCAATGACGGTAAATGG
CCCGCCTGGCATTATGCCCAGTACATGACCTTATGGGACTTTCCTACTTGGCAGTACATCTACGTATTAG
TCATCGCTATTACCATGGTCGAGGTGAGCCCCACGTTCTGCTTCACTCTCCCCATCTCCCCCCCCTCCCC
ACCCCCAATTTTGTATTTATTTATTTTTTAATTATTTTGTGCAGCGATGGGGGCGGGGGGGGGGGGGGGG
CGCGCGCSGGGGGGGGGGGGGGGGGGSGGGGGGSGGGGSGGGGSGRGGCGGAGAGGTGCGGCGGCAGCCA
ATCAGAGCGGCGCGCTCCGAAAGTTTCCTTTTATGGCGAGGCGGCGGCGGCGGCGGCCCTATAAAAAGCG
AAGCGCGCGGCGGGCGGGAGTCGCTGCGCGCTGCCTTCGCCCCGTGCCCCGCTCCGCCGCCGCCTCGCGC
CGCCCGCCCCGGCTCTGACTGACCGCGTTACTCCCACAGGTGAGCGGGCGGGACGGCCCTTCTCCTCCGG
GCTGTAATTAGCGCTTGGTTTAATGACGGCTTGTTTCTTTTCTGTGGCTGCGTGAAAGCCTTGAGGGGCT
CCGGGAGGGCCCTTTGTGCGGGGGGAGCGGCTCGGGGCTGTCCGCGGGGGGACGGCTGCCTTCGGGGGGG
ACGGGGCAGGGCGGGGTTCGGCTTCTGGCGTGTGACCGGCGGCTCTAGAGCCTCTGCTAACCATGTTCAT
GCCTTCTTCTTTTTCCTACAGCTCCTGGGCAACGTGCTGGTTATTGTGCTGTCTCATCATTTTGGCAAAG
AATTGGATCAAAGCTTGCCACCATGTGGACTCTGGTGTCCTGGGTCGCACTGACCGCAGGACTGGTGGCT
GGAAGCGCATGGTCCCACCCACAGTTCGAGAAGGGAGGAGGATCTGGAGGAGGATCTGGAGGGAGTGCAT
GGTCACATCCTCAGTTTGAGAAGGGAGCCAGTGACTACAAAGACGATGACGATAAGGACGTGAAATGCGA
TATGGAAGTCAGCTGTCCAGATGGGTATACATGCTGTCGACTGCAGTCCGGAGCATGGGGATGCTGTCCT
TTCACTCAGGCCGTGTGCTGTGAAGACCACATCCATTGCTGTCCAGCTGGCTTTACCTGCGATACACAGA
AAGGCACCTGTGAGCAGGGGCCACACCAGGTCCCCTGGATGGAAAAGGCACCAGCTCATCTGAGCCTGCC
AGACCCTCAGGCCCTGAAAAGATGACTCGAGCAGCTTATCGATAATCAACCTCTGGATTACAAAATTTGT
GAAAGATTGACTGGTATTCTTAACTATGTTGCTCCTTTTACGCTATGTGGATACGCTGCTTTAATGCCTT
TGTATCATGCTATTGCTTCCCGTATGGCTTTCATTTTCTCCTCCTTGTATAAATCCTGGTTGCTGTCTCT
TTATGAGGAGTTGTGGCCCGTTGTCAGGCAACGTGGCGTGGTGTGCACTGTGTTTGCTGACGCAACCCCC
ACTGGTTGGGGCATTGCCACCACCTGTCAGCTCCTTTCCGGGACTTTCGCTTTCCCCCTCCCTATTGCCA
CGGCGGAACTCATCGCCGCCTGCCTTGCCCGCTGCTGGACAGGGGCTCGGCTGTTGGGCACTGACAATTC
CGTGGTGTTGTCGGGGAAATCATCGTCCTTTCCTTGGCTGCTCGCCTGTGTTGCCACCTGGATTCTGCGC
GGGACGTCCTTCTGCTACGTCCCTTCGGCCCTCAATCCAGCGGACCTTCCTTCCCGCGGCCTGCTGCCGG
CTCTGCGGCCTCTTCCGCGTCTTCGCCTTCGCCCTCAGACGAGTCGGATCTCCCTTTGGGCCGCCTCCCC
GCATCGATACCGTCGACTCGCTGATCAGCCTCGACTGTGCCTTCTAGTTGCCAGCCATCTGTTGTTTGCC
CCTCCCCCGTGCCTTCCTTGACCCTGGAAGGTGCCACTCCCACTGTCCTTTCCTAATAAAATGAGGAAAT
TGCATCGCATTGTCTGAGTAGGTGTCATTCTATTCTGGGGGGTGGGGTGGGGCAGGACAGCAAGGGGGAG
GATTGGGAAGACAATAGCAGGCATGCTGGGGATGCGGTGGGCTCTATGGCTTCTGAGGCGGAAAGAACCA
GCTGGGGCTCGACTAGAGCATGGCTACGTAGATAAGTAGCATGGCGGGTTAATCATTAACTACAAGGAAC
CCCTAGTGATGGAGTTGGCCACTCCCTCTCTGCGCGCTCGCTCGCTCACTGAGGCCGGGCGACCAAAGGT
CGCCCGACGCCCGGGCGGCCTCAGTGAGCGAGCGAGCGCGCAGAGCTTTTTGCAAAAGCCTAGGCCTCCA
AAAAAGCCTCCTCACTACTTCTGGAATAGCTCAGAGGCCGAGGCGGCCTCGGCCTCTGCATAAATAAAAA
AAATTAGTCAGCCATGGGGCGGAGAATGGGCGGAACTGGGCGGAGTTAGGGGCGGGATGGGCGGAGTTAG
GGGCGGGACTATGGTTGCTGACTAATTGAGATGCATGCTTTGCATACTTCTGCCTGCTGGGGAGCCTGGG
GACTTTCCACACCTGGTTGCTGACTAATTGAGATGCATGCTTTGCATACTTCTGCCTGCTGGGGAGCCTG
GGGACTTTCCACACCCTAACTGACACACATTCCACAGCTGCATTAATGAATCGGCCAACGCGCGGGGAGA
GGCGGTTTGCGTATTGGGCGCTCTTCCGCTTCCTCGCTCACTGACTCGCTGCGCTCGGTCGTTCGGCTGC
GGCGAGCGGTATCAGCTCACTCAAAGGCGGTAATACGGTTATCCACAGAATCAGGGGATAACGCAGGAAA
GAACATGTGAGCAAAAGGCCAGCAAAAGGCCAGGAACCGTAAAAAGGCCGCGTTGCTGGCGTTTTTCCAT
AGGCTCCGCCCCCCTGACGAGCATCACAAAAATCGACGCTCAAGTCAGAGGTGGCGAAACCCGACAGGAC
TATAAAGATACCAGGCGTTTCCCCCTGGAAGCTCCCTCGTGCGCTCTCCTGTTCCGACCCTGCCGCTTAC
CGGATACCTGTCCGCCTTTCTCCCTTCGGGAAGCGTGGCGCTTTCTCATAGCTCACGCTGTAGGTATCTC
AGTTCGGTGTAGGTCGTTCGCTCCAAGCTGGGCTGTGTGCACGAACCCCCCGTTCAGCCCGACCGCTGCG
CCTTATCCGGTAACTATCGTCTTGAGTCCAACCCGGTAAGACACGACTTATCGCCACTGGCAGCAGCCAC
TGGTAACAGGATTAGCAGAGCGAGGTATGTAGGCGGTGCTACAGAGTTCTTGAAGTGGTGGCCTAACTAC
GGCTACACTAGAAGAACAGTATTTGGTATCTGCGCTCTGCTGAAGCCAGTTACCTTCGGAAAAAGAGTTG
GTAGCTCTTGATCCGGCAAACAAACCACCGCTGGTAGCGGTGGTTTTTTTGTTTGCAAGCAGCAGATTAC
GCGCAGAAAAAAAGGATCTCAAGAAGATCCTTTGATCTTTTCTACGGGGTCTGACGCTCAGTGGAACGAA
AACTCACGTTAAGGGATTTTGGTCATGAGATTATCAAAAAGGATCTTCACCTAGATCCTTTTAAATTAAA
AATGAAGTTTTAAATCAATCTAAAGTATATATGAGTAAACTTGGTCTGACAGTTACCAATGCTTAATCAG
TGAGGCACCTATCTCAGCGATCTGTCTATTTCGTTCATCCATAGTTGCCTGACTCCCCGTCGTGTAGATA
ACTACGATACGGGAGGGCTTACCATCTGGCCCCAGTGCTGCAATGATACCGCGAGACCCACGCTCACCGG
CTCCAGATTTATCAGCAATAAACCAGCCAGCCGGAAGGGCCGAGCGCAGAAGTGGTCCTGCAACTTTATC
CGCCTCCATCCAGTCTATTAATTGTTGCCGGGAAGCTAGAGTAAGTAGTTCGCCAGTTAATAGTTTGCGC
AACGTTGTTGCCATTGCTACAGGCATCGTGGTGTCACGCTCGTCGTTTGGTATGGCTTCATTCAGCTCCG
GTTCCCAACGATCAAGGCGAGTTACATGATCCCCCATGTTGTGCAAAAAAGCGGTTAGCTCCTTCGGTCC
TCCGATCGTTGTCAGAAGTAAGTTGGCCGCAGTGTTATCACTCATGGTTATGGCAGCACTGCATAATTCT
CTTACTGTCATGCCATCCGTAAGATGCTTTTCTGTGACTGGTGAGTACTCAACCAAGTCATTCTGAGAAT
AGTGTATGCGGCGACCGAGTTGCTCTTGCCCGGCGTCAATACGGGATAATACCGCGCCACATAGCAGAAC
TTTAAAAGTGCTCATCATTGGAAAACGTTCTTCGGGGCGAAAACTCTCAAGGATCTTACCGCTGTTGAGA
TCCAGTTCGATGTAACCCACTCGTGCACCCAACTGATCTTCAGCATCTTTTACTTTCACCAGCGTTTCTG
GGTGAGCAAAAACAGGAAGGCAAAATGCCGCAAAAAAGGGAATAAGGGCGACACGGAAATGTTGAATACT
CATACTCTTCCTTTTTCAATATTATTGAAGCATTTATCAGGGTTATTGTCTCATGAGCGGATACATATTT
GAATGTATTTAGAAAAATAAACAAATAGGGGTTCCGCGCACATTTCCCCGAAAAGTGCCACCTGACGTCT
AAGAAACCATTATTATCATGACATTAACCTATAAAAATAGGCGTATCACGAGGCCCTTTCGTCTCGCGCG
TTTCGGTGATGACGGTGAAAACCTCTGACACATGCAGCTCCCGGAGACGGTCACAGCTTGTCTGTAAGCG
GATGCCGGGAGCAGACAAGCCCGTCAGGGCGCGTCAGCGGGTGTTGGCGGGTGTCGGGGCTGGCTTAACT
ATGCGGCATCAGAGCAGATTGTACTGAGAGTGCACCATTCGACGCTCTCCCTTATGCGACTCCTGCATTA
GGAAGCAGCCCAGTAGTAGGTTGAGGCCGTTGAGCACCGCCGCCGCAAGGAATGGTGCATGCAAGGAGAT
GGCGCCCAACAGTCCCCCGGCCACGGGGCCTGCCACCATACCCACGCCGAAACAAGCGCTCATGAGCCCG
AAGTGGCGAGCCCGATCTTCCCCATCGGTGATGTCGGCGATATAGGCGCCAGCAACCGCACCTGTGGCGC
CGGTGATGCCGGCCACGATGCGTCCGGCGTAGAGGATCTGGCTAGCGATGACCCTGCTGATTGGTTCGCT
GACCATTTCCGGGTGCGGGACGGCGTTACCAGAAACTCAGAAGGTTCGTCCAACCAAACCGACTCTGACG
GCAGTTTACGAGAGAGATGATAGGGTCTGCTTCAGTAAGCCAGATGCTACACAATTAGGCTTGTACATAT
TGTCGTTAGAACGCGGCTACAATTAATACATAACCTTATGTATCATACACATACGATTTAGGTGACACTA
TAGAATACACGGAATTAATTC
